>Addgene plasmid #103558 | LSB-hsa-miR-488-5p | depositor full sequence | sequence record 196164 | Full Sequence
AATTGAGGGGATAACGCAGGAAAGAACATGTGAGCAAAAGGCCAGCAAAAGGCCAGGAACCGTAAAAAGG
CCGCGTTGCTGGCGTTTTTCCATAGGCTCCGCCCCCCTGACGAGCATCACAAAAATCGACGCTCAAGTCA
GAGGTGGCGAAACCCGACAGGACTATAAAGATACCAGGCGTTTCCCCCTGGAAGCTCCCTCGTGCGCTCT
CCTGTTCCGACCCTGCCGCTTACCGGATACCTGTCCGCCTTTCTCCCTTCGGGAAGCGTGGCGCTTTCTC
ATAGCTCACGCTGTAGGTATCTCAGTTCGGTGTAGGTCGTTCGCTCCAAGCTGGGCTGTGTGCACGAACC
CCCCGTTCAGCCCGACCGCTGCGCCTTATCCGGTAACTATCGTCTTGAGTCCAACCCGGTAAGACACGAC
TTATCGCCACTGGCAGCAGCCACTGGTAACAGGATTAGCAGAGCGAGGTATGTAGGCGGTGCTACAGAGT
TCTTGAAGTGGTGGCCTAACTACGGCTACACTAGAAGAACAGTATTTGGTATCTGCGCTCTGCTGAAGCC
AGTTACCTTCGGAAAAAGAGTTGGTAGCTCTTGATCCGGCAAACAAACCACCGCTGGTAGCGGTGGTTTT
TTTGTTTGCAAGCAGCAGATTACGCGCAGAAAAAAAGGATCTCAAGAAGATCCTTTGATCTTTTCTACGG
GGTCTGACGCTCAGTGGAACGAAAACTCACGTTAAGGGATTTTGGTCATGAGATTATCAAAAAGGATCTT
CACCTAGATCCTTTTAAATTAAAAATGAAGTTTTAAATCAATCTAAAGTATATATGAGTAAACTTGGTCT
GACAGTTACCAATGCTTAATCAGTGAGGCACCTATCTCAGCGATCTGTCTATTTCGTTCATCCATAGTTG
CCTGACTCCCCGTCGTGTAGATAACTACGATACGGGAGGGCTTACCATCTGGCCCCAGTGCTGCAATGAT
ACCGCGAGAACCACGCTCACCGGCTCCAGATTTATCAGCAATAAACCAGCCAGCCGGAAGGGCCGAGCGC
AGAAGTGGTCCTGCAACTTTATCCGCCTCCATCCAGTCTATTAATTGTTGCCGGGAAGCTAGAGTAAGTA
GTTCGCCAGTTAATAGTTTGCGCAACGTTGTTGCCATTGCTACAGGCATCGTGGTGTCACGCTCGTCGTT
TGGTATGGCTTCATTCAGCTCCGGTTCCCAACGATCAAGGCGAGTTACATGATCCCCCATGTTGTGCAAA
AAAGCGGTTAGCTCCTTCGGTCCTCCGATCGTTGTCAGAAGTAAGTTGGCCGCAGTGTTATCACTCATGG
TTATGGCAGCACTGCATAATTCTCTTACTGTCATGCCATCCGTAAGATGCTTTTCTGTGACTGGTGAGTA
CTCAACCAAGTCATTCTGAGAATAGTGTATGCGGCGACCGAGTTGCTCTTGCCCGGCGTCAATACGGGAT
AATACCGCGCCACATAGCAGAACTTTAAAAGTGCTCATCATTGGAAAACGTTCTTCGGGGCGAAAACTCT
CAAGGATCTTACCGCTGTTGAGATCCAGTTCGATGTAACCCACTCGTGCACCCAACTGATCTTCAGCATC
TTTTACTTTCACCAGCGTTTCTGGGTGAGCAAAAACAGGAAGGCAAAATGCCGCAAAAAAGGGAATAAGG
GCGACACGGAAATGTTGAATACTCATACTCTTCCTTTTTCAATATTATTGAAGCATTTATCAGGGTTATT
GTCTCATGAGCGGATACATATTTGAATGTAGCTCCGAATTTCTCGAGGGCTTGTCGACGACGGCGGTCTC
CGTCGTCAGGATCATGAATTCGACCCGCCTGCCACCATGACCGAGTACAAGCCCACGGTGCGCCTCGCCA
CCCGCGACGACGTCCCCCGGGCCGTACGCACCCTCGCCGCCGCGTTCGCCGACTACCCCGCCACGCGCCA
CACCGTCGACCCGGACCGCCACATCGAGCGGGTCACCGAGCTGCAAGAACTCTTCCTCACGCGCGTCGGG
CTCGACATCGGCAAGGTGTGGGTCGCGGACGACGGCGCCGCGGTGGCGGTCTGGACCACGCCGGAGAGCG
TCGAAGCGGGGGCGGTGTTCGCCGAGATCGGCCCGCGCATGGCCGAGTTGAGCGGTTCCCGGCTGGCCGC
GCAGCAACAGATGGAAGGCCTCCTGGCGCCGCACCGGCCCAAGGAGCCCGCGTGGTTCCTGGCCACCGTC
GGCGTCTCGCCCGACCACCAGGGCAAGGGTCTGGGCAGCGCCGTCGTGCTCCCCGGAGTGGAGGCGGCCG
AGCGCGCCGGGGTGCCCGCCTTCCTGGAGACATCCGCGCCCCGCAACCTCCCCTTCTACGAGCGGCTCGG
CTTCACCGTCACCGCCGACGTCGAGGTGCCCGAAGGACCGCGCACCTGGTGCATGACCCGCAAGCCCGGT
GCCTGATACGCGTGAATTCACTCCTCAGGTGCAGGCTGCCTATCAGAAGGTGGTGGCTGGTGTGGCCAAT
GCCCTGGCTCACAAATACCACTGAGATCTTTTTCCCTCTGCCAAAAATTATGGGGACATCATGAAGCCCC
TTGAGCATCTGACTTCTGGCTAATAAAGGAAATTTATTTTCATTGCAATAGTGTGTTGGAATTTTTTGTG
TCTCTCACTCGGAAGGACATATGGGAGGGCAAATCATTTAAAACATCAGAATGAGTATTTGGTTTAGAGT
TTGGCAACATATGCCCATATGCTGGCTGCCATGAACAAAGGTTGGCTATAAAGAGGTCATCAGTATATGA
AACAGCCCCCTGCTGTCCATTCCTTATTCCATAGAAAAGCCTTGACTTGAGGTTAGATTTTTTTTATATT
TTGTTTTGTGTTATTTTTTTCTTTAACATCCCTAAAATTTTCCTTACATGTTTTACTAGCCAGATTTTTC
CTCCTCTCCTGACTACTCCCAGTCATAGCTGTCCCTCTTCTCTTATGGAGATCCCTCGACCTGCAGCCCA
AGCTTGAATTCTCTAGAATTACCCTGTTATCCCTATGCTTGGTTTACCGAGCTCTTATTGGTTTTCAAAC
TTCATTGACTGTGCCCAACGCGCCTGGGAGCTCACGGGGACAGCCCCCCCCCAAAGCCCCCAGGGATGTA
ATTACGTCCCTCCCCCGCTAGGGGGCAGCAGCGAGCCGCCCGGGGCTCCGCTCCGGTCCGGCGCTCCCCC
CGCATCCCCGAGCCGGCAGCGTGCGGGGACAGCCCGGGCACGGGGAAGGTGGCACGGGATCGCTTTCCTC
TGAACGCTTCTCGCTGCTCTTTGAGCCTGCAGACACCTGGGGGGATACGGGGAAAAAGCTAGGCTGAAAG
ACCGGTTCTTAGAATGACACGCGCCTGGGAGCTCACGGGGACAGCCCCCCCCCAAAGCCCCCAGGGATGT
AATTACGTCCCTCCCCCGCTAGGGGGCAGCAGCGAGCCGCCCGGGGCTCCGCTCCGGTCCGGCGCTCCCC
CCGCATCCCCGAGCCGGCAGCGTGCGGGGACAGCCCGGGCACGGGGAAGGTGGCACGGGATCGCTTTCCT
CTGAACGCTTCTCGCTGCTCTTTGAGCCTGCAGACACCTGGGGGGATACGGGGAAAAAGCTAACTTCTGA
GACGACAACTTTGTATAGAAAAGTTGGCTCCGAATTCGCCCTTGACAGCAGAGATCCAGTTTGGTTAATT
AATTGGCTCCGGTGCCCGTCAGTGGGCAGAGCGCACATCGCCCACAGTCCCCGAGAAGTTGTGGGGAGGG
GTCGGCAATTGAACCGGTGCCTAGAGAAGGTGGCGCGGGGTAAACTGGGAAAGTGATGTCGTGTACTGGC
TCCGCCTTTTTCCCGAGGGTGGGGGAGAACCGTATATAAGTGCAGTAGTCGCCGTGAACGTTCTTTTTCG
CAACGGGTTTGCCGCCAGAACACAGGTAAGTGCCGTGTGTGGTTCCCGCGGGCCTGGCCTCTTTACGGGT
TATGGCCCTTGCGTGCCTTGAATTACTTCCACCTGGCTGCAGTACGTGATTCTTGATCCCGAGCTTCGGG
TTGGAAGTGGGTGGGAGAGTTCGAGGCCTTGCGCTTAAGGAGCCCCTTCGCCTCGTGCTTGAGTTGAGGC
CTGGCCTGGGCGCTGGGGCCGCCGCGTGCGAATCTGGTGGCACCTTCGCGCCTGTCTCGCTGCTTTCGAT
AAGTCTCTAGCCATTTAAAATTTTTGATGACCTGCTGCGACGCTTTTTTTCTGGCAAGATAGTCTTGTAA
ATGCGGGCCAAGATCTGCACACTGGTATTTCGGTTTTTGGGGCCGCGGGCGGCGACGGGGCCCGTGCGTC
CCAGCGCACATGTTCGGCGAGGCGGGGCCTGCGAGCGCGGCCACCGAGAATCGGACGGGGGTAGTCTCAA
GCTGGCCGGCCTGCTCTGGTGCCTGGCCTCGCGCCGCCGTGTATCGCCCCGCCCTGGGCGGCAAGGCTGG
CCCGGTCGGCACCAGTTGCGTGAGCGGAAAGATGGCCGCTTCCCGGCCCTGCTGCAGGGAGCTCAAAATG
GAGGACGCGGCGCTCGGGAGAGCGGGCGGGTGAGTCACCCACACAAAGGAAAAGGGCCTTTCCGTCCTCA
GCCGTCGCTTCATGTGACTCCACGGAGTACCGGGCGCCGTCCAGGCACCTCGATTAGTTCTCGAGCTTTT
GGAGTACGTCGTCTTTAGGTTGGGGGGAGGGGTTTTATGCGATGGAGTTTCCCCACACTGAGTGGGTGGA
GACTGAAGTTAGGCCAGCTTGGCACTTGATGTAATTCTCCTTGGAATTTGCCCTTTTTGAGTTTGGATCT
TGGTTCATTCTCAAGCCTCAGACAGTGGTTCAAAGTTTTTTTCTTCCATTTCAGGTGTCGTGAGAAGGGC
GAATTCGACCCAAGTTTGTACAAAAAAGCAGGCTGGATCCAGGTGCCACCATGGTGAGCGAGCTGATTAA
GGAGAACATGCACATGAAGCTGTACATGGAGGGCACCGTGAACAACCACCACTTCAAGTGCACATCCGAG
GGCGAAGGCAAGCCCTACGAGGGCACCCAGACCATGAGAATCAAGGCGGTCGAGGGCGGCCCTCTCCCCT
TCGCCTTCGACATCCTGGCTACCAGCTTCATGTACGGCAGCAAAACCTTCATCAACCACACCCAGGGCAT
CCCCGACTTCTTTAAGCAGTCCTTCCCCGAGGGCTTCACATGGGAGAGAGTCACCACATACGAAGATGGG
GGCGTGCTGACCGCTACCCAGGACACCAGCCTCCAGGACGGCTGCCTCATCTACAACGTCAAGATCAGAG
GGGTGAACTTCCCATCCAACGGCCCTGTGATGCAGAAGAAAACACTCGGCTGGGAGGCCTCCACCGAGAC
ACTGTACCCCGCTGACGGCGGCCTGGAAGGCAGAGCCGACATGGCCCTGAAGCTCGTGGGCGGGGGCCAC
CTGATCTGCAACCTTAAGACCACATACAGATCCAAGAAACCCGCTAAGAACCTCAAGATGCCCGGCGTCT
ACTATGTGGACAGGAGACTGGAAAGAATCAAGGAGGCCGACAAAGAGACATACGTCGAGCAGCACGAGGT
GGCTGTGGCCAGATACTGCGACCTCCCTAGCAAACTGGGGCACAAACTTAATTGAGAATTCTACCACCCA
GCTTTCTTGTACAAAGTGGTACGTCTCAAGACCAGAGGTCTCTGCTTCATGCTGTTTGAGAGTGCCATTA
TCTGGGTTGAGAGTGCCATTATCTGGGTTGAGAGTGCCATTATCTGGGTTGAGAGTGCCATTATCTGGGC
AACCAGAAGAGACCTGTGCTTCACTCCTCAGGTGCAGGCTGCCTATCAGAAGGTGGTGGCTGGTGTGGCC
AATGCCCTGGCTCACAAATACCACTGAGATCTTTTTCCCTCTGCCAAAAATTATGGGGACATCATGAAGC
CCCTTGAGCATCTGACTTCTGGCTAATAAAGGAAATTTATTTTCATTGCAATAGTGTGTTGGAATTTTTT
GTGTCTCTCACTCGGAAGGACATATGGGAGGGCAAATCATTTAAAACATCAGAATGAGTATTTGGTTTAG
AGTTTGGCAACATATGCCCATATGCTGGCTGCCATGAACAAAGGTTGGCTATAAAGAGGTCATCAGTATA
TGAAACAGCCCCCTGCTGTCCATTCCTTATTCCATAGAAAAGCCTTGACTTGAGGTTAGATTTTTTTTAT
ATTTTGTTTTGTGTTATTTTTTTCTTTAACATCCCTAAAATTTTCCTTACATGTTTTACTAGCCAGATTT
TTCCTCCTCTCCTGACTACTCCCAGTCATAGCTGTCCCTCTTCTCTTATGGAGATCCCGAGCGGTGCGTT
TTTATGCTTGTAGTATTGTATAATGTTTTTAAGATCCAAGCTTCTGACCTCTTCTCTTCCTCCCACAGGG
CCTCGAGACAATTGCATCGATGGTACCAGTGAAAGTCTGCAATGAATTCGAGTTGGCGCGCCTGTCATTC
TAAATCTCTCTTTCAGCCTAAAGCTTTTTCCCCGTATCCCCCCAGGTGTCTGCAGGCTCAAAGAGCAGCG
AGAAGCGTTCAGAGGAAAGCGATCCCGTGCCACCTTCCCCGTGCCCGGGCTGTCCCCGCACGCTGCCGGC
TCGGGGATGCGGGGGGAGCGCCGGACCGGAGCGGAGCCCCGGGCGGCTCGCTGCTGCCCCCTAGCGGGGG
AGGGACGTAATTACATCCCTGGGGGCTTTGGGAGGGGGCTGTCCCCGTGAGCTCCCAGGCGCGCCTGTCA
TTCTAAATCTCTCTTTCAGCCTAAAGCTTTTTCCCCGTATCCCCCCAGGTGTCTGCAGGCTCAAAGAGCA
GCGAGAAGCGTTCAGAGGAAAGCGATCCCGTGCCACCTTCCCCGTGCCCGGGCTGTCCCCGCACGCTGCC
GGCTCGGGGATGCGGGGGGAGCGCCGGACCGGAGCGGAGCCCCGGGCGGCTCGCTGCTGCCCCCTAGCGG
GGGAGGGACGTAATTACATCCCTGGGGGCTTTGGGGGGGGGCTGTCCCCGTGAGCTCCCAGGCGCGCCAA
CTCGGTACCGTATCGATGTCGACGTTAACGCTAGTGATATCAACTTTGTATAGAAAAGTTGGCTCCGAAT
TCGCCCTTGACAGCAGAGATCCAGTTTGGTTAATTAATTGGCTCCGGTGCCCGTCAGTGGGCAGAGCGCA
CATCGCCCACAGTCCCCGAGAAGTTGTGGGGAGGGGTCGGCAATTGAACCGGTGCCTAGAGAAGGTGGCG
CGGGGTAAACTGGGAAAGTGATGTCGTGTACTGGCTCCGCCTTTTTCCCGAGGGTGGGGGAGAACCGTAT
ATAAGTGCAGTAGTCGCCGTGAACGTTCTTTTTCGCAACGGGTTTGCCGCCAGAACACAGGTAAGTGCCG
TGTGTGGTTCCCGCGGGCCTGGCCTCTTTACGGGTTATGGCCCTTGCGTGCCTTGAATTACTTCCACCTG
GCTGCAGTACGTGATTCTTGATCCCGAGCTTCGGGTTGGAAGTGGGTGGGAGAGTTCGAGGCCTTGCGCT
TAAGGAGCCCCTTCGCCTCGTGCTTGAGTTGAGGCCTGGCCTGGGCGCTGGGGCCGCCGCGTGCGAATCT
GGTGGCACCTTCGCGCCTGTCTCGCTGCTTTCGATAAGTCTCTAGCCATTTAAAATTTTTGATGACCTGC
TGCGACGCTTTTTTTCTGGCAAGATAGTCTTGTAAATGCGGGCCAAGATCTGCACACTGGTATTTCGGTT
TTTGGGGCCGCGGGCGGCGACGGGGCCCGTGCGTCCCAGCGCACATGTTCGGCGAGGCGGGGCCTGCGAG
CGCGGCCACCGAGAATCGGACGGGGGTAGTCTCAAGCTGGCCGGCCTGCTCTGGTGCCTGGCCTCGCGCC
GCCGTGTATCGCCCCGCCCTGGGCGGCAAGGCTGGCCCGGTCGGCACCAGTTGCGTGAGCGGAAAGATGG
CCGCTTCCCGGCCCTGCTGCAGGGAGCTCAAAATGGAGGACGCGGCGCTCGGGAGAGCGGGCGGGTGAGT
CACCCACACAAAGGAAAAGGGCCTTTCCGTCCTCAGCCGTCGCTTCATGTGACTCCACGGAGTACCGGGC
GCCGTCCAGGCACCTCGATTAGTTCTCGAGCTTTTGGAGTACGTCGTCTTTAGGTTGGGGGGAGGGGTTT
TATGCGATGGAGTTTCCCCACACTGAGTGGGTGGAGACTGAAGTTAGGCCAGCTTGGCACTTGATGTAAT
TCTCCTTGGAATTTGCCCTTTTTGAGTTTGGATCTTGGTTCATTCTCAAGCCTCAGACAGTGGTTCAAAG
TTTTTTTCTTCCATTTCAGGTGTCGTGAGAAGGGCGAATTCGACCCAAGTTTGTACAAAAAAGCAGGCTC
GCCACCATGGTGAGCAAGGGCGAGGAGCTGTTCACCGGGGTGGTGCCCATCCTGGTCGAGCTGGACGGCG
ACGTAAACGGCCACAAGTTCAGCGTGAGGGGCGAGGGCGAGGGCGATGCCACCAACGGCAAGCTGACCCT
GAAGTTCATCTGCACCACCGGCAAGCTGCCCGTGCCCTGGCCCACCCTCGTGACCACCCTGAGCCACGGC
GTGCAGTGCTTCGCCCGCTACCCCGACCACATGAAGCAGCACGACTTCTTCAAGTCCGCCATGCCCGAAG
GCTACGTCCAGGAGCGCACCATCTTCTTCAAGGACGACGGCACCTACAAGACCCGCGCCGAGGTGAAGTT
CGAGGGCGACACCCTAGTGAACCGCATCGAGCTGAAGGGCGTCGACTTCAAGGAGGACGGCAACATCCTG
GGGCACAAGCTGGAGTACAACTTCAACAGCCACAACATCTATATCATGGCCGTCAAGCAGAAGAACGGCA
TCAAGGTGAACTTCAAGATCCGCCACAACGTGGAGGACGGCAGCGTGCAGCTCGCCGACCACTACCAGCA
GAACACCCCCATCGGCGACGGCCCCGTGCTGCTGCCCGACAGCCACTACCTGAGCACCCAGTCCGTGCTG
AGCAAAGACCCCAACGAGAAGCGCGATCACATGGTCCTGCTGGAGTTCCGCACCGCCGCCGGGATCACTC
TCGGCATGGACGAGCTGTACAAGTAATACCACCCAGCTTTCTTGTACAAAGTGGTACGCGTGAATTCACT
CCTCAGGTGCAGGCTGCCTATCAGAAGGTGGTGGCTGGTGTGGCCAATGCCCTGGCTCACAAATACCACT
GAGATCTTTTTCCCTCTGCCAAAAATTATGGGGACATCATGAAGCCCCTTGAGCATCTGACTTCTGGCTA
ATAAAGGAAATTTATTTTCATTGCAATAGTGTGTTGGAATTTTTTGTGTCTCTCACTCGGAAGGACATAT
GGGAGGGCAAATCATTTAAAACATCAGAATGAGTATTTGGTTTAGAGTTTGGCAACATATGCCCATATGC
TGGCTGCCATGAACAAAGGTTGGCTATAAAGAGGTCATCAGTATATGAAACAGCCCCCTGCTGTCCATTC
CTTATTCCATAGAAAAGCCTTGACTTGAGGTTAGATTTTTTTTATATTTTGTTTTGTGTTATTTTTTTCT
TTAACATCCCTAAAATTTTCCTTACATGTTTTACTAGCCAGATTTTTCCTCCTCTCCTGACTACTCCCAG
TCATAGCTGTCCCTCTTCTCTTATGGAGATCCCTCGACCTGCAGCCCAAGCTTGGCGTAATCATGGTCAT
AGCTGTTTCCTGTGTGAAATTGTTATCCGCTCACAATTCCACACAACATACGAGCCGGAAGCATAAAGTG
TAAAGCCTGGGGTGCCTAATGAGTGAGCTAACTCACATTAATTGCGTTGCGCTCACTGCCCGCTTTCCAG
TCGGGAAACCTGTCGTGCCAGCGGATCGACAGTACTAAGCTTGGTCTAATACCCAATCTCTCGTCTTATC
CAGATGTTTTATACGCCTCTGGCCCGTGTCTCAAAATCTCTGATGTTACATTGCACAAGATAAAATAATA
TCATCATGAACAATAAAACTGTCTGCTTACATAAACAGTAATACAAGGGGTGTTATGAGCCATATTCAAC
GGGAAACGTCGAGGCCGCGATTAAATTCCAACATGGATGCTGATTTATATGGGTATAAATGGGCTCGCGA
TAATGTCGGGCAATCAGGTGCGACAATCTATCGCTTGTATGGGAAGCCCGATGCGCCAGAGTTGTTTCTG
AAACATGGCAAAGGTAGCGTTGCCAATGATGTTACAGATGAGATGGTCAGACTAAACTGGCTGACGGAAT
TTATGCCTCTTCCGACCATCAAGCATTTTATCCGTACTCCTGATGATGCATGGTTACTCACCACTGCGAT
CCCCGGAAAAACAGCATTCCAGGTATTAGAAGAATATCCTGATTCAGGTGAAAATATTGTTGATGCGCTG
GCAGTGTTCCTGCGCCGGTTGCATTCGATTCCTGTTTGTAATTGTCCTTTTAACAGCGATCGCGTATTTC
GTCTCGCTCAGGCGCAATCACGAATGAATAACGGTTTGGTTGATGCGAGTGATTTTGATGACGAGCGTAA
TGGCTGGCCTGTTGAACAAGTCTGGAAAGAAATGCATAAACTTTTGCCATTCTCACCGGATTCAGTCGTC
ACTCATGGTGATTTCTCACTTGATAACCTTATTTTTGACGAGGGGAAATTAATAGGTTGTATTGATGTTG
GACGAGTCGGAATCGCAGACCGATACCAGGATCTTGCCATCCTATGGAACTGCCTCGGTGAGTTTTCTCC
TTCATTACAGAAACGGCTTTTTCAAAAATATGGTATTGATAATCCTGATATGAATAAATTGCAGTTTCAT
TTGATGCTCGATGAGTTTTTCTAATCAGAATTGGTTAATTGGTTGTAACACTGGCAGAGCATTACGCTGA
CTTGACGGGACGGCGCAAGCTCATGACCAAAATCCCTTAACGTGAGTTACGCGTCGTTCCACTGAGCGTC
AGAGGTATCACTAGTATTACAGAGGTAAGTTATAACAGTCGCCTAACCC
Features (pLannotate 1.2.2; 28 found; start..end, strand, type, name):
     87..675     -  rep_origin     ori: high-copy-number ColE1/pMB1/pBR322/pUC origin of replication
    846..1706    -  CDS            AmpR: β-lactamase; bla; confers resistance to ampicillin, carbenicillin, and related antibiotics
   1707..1778    -  promoter       AmpR promoter: bla
   1857..2456    +  CDS            PuroR: puromycin N-acetyltransferase; pac from Streptomyces alboniger; confers resistance to puromycin
   2461..2541    +  CDS            HBB (fragment): HBB_PONPY - Experimental evidence at transcript level: Swiss-Prot protein existence level 2. Involved in oxygen transport from the lung to the various peripheral tissues. From Pongo pygmaeus (Bornean orangutan).
   2612..2667    +  polyA_signal   β-globin poly(A) signal: rabbit β-globin polyadenylation signal (Gil and Proudfoot, 1987)
   3646..3666    +  protein_bind   attB4: mutant version of attB; core recombination site for the Gateway® BP reaction BP Clonase™
   3734..3945    +  promoter       EF-1α core promoter: core promoter for human elongation factor EF-1α
   3946..4884    +  intron         EF-1α intron A: intron upstream of the start codon of human EF-1α
   4911..4931    +  protein_bind   attB1: mutant version of attB; core recombination site for the Gateway® BP reaction BP Clonase™
   4951..5646    +  CDS            mKate2: mKate2 is a basic (constitutively fluorescent) red fluorescent protein published in 2009, derived from Entacmaea quadricolor. It is reported to be a rapidly-maturing monomer with moderate acid sensitivity.
   5666..5690    -  protein_bind   attB2: mutant version of attB; recombination site for the Gateway® BP reaction BP Clonase™
   5830..5904    +  CDS            HBB (fragment): HBB_PONPY - Experimental evidence at transcript level: Swiss-Prot protein existence level 2. Involved in oxygen transport from the lung to the various peripheral tissues. From Pongo pygmaeus (Bornean orangutan).
   5975..6030    +  polyA_signal   β-globin poly(A) signal: rabbit β-globin polyadenylation signal (Gil and Proudfoot, 1987)
   6414..6439    +  misc_feature   SA: splice acceptor site
   7111..7131    +  protein_bind   attB4: mutant version of attB; core recombination site for the Gateway® BP reaction BP Clonase™
   7199..7410    +  promoter       EF-1α core promoter: core promoter for human elongation factor EF-1α
   7411..8349    +  intron         EF-1α intron A: intron upstream of the start codon of human EF-1α
   8376..8396    +  protein_bind   attB1: mutant version of attB; core recombination site for the Gateway® BP reaction BP Clonase™
   8407..9123    +  CDS            EBFP2: EBFP2 is a basic (constitutively fluorescent) blue fluorescent protein published in 2007, derived from Aequorea victoria. It is reported to be a rapidly-maturing monomer with moderate acid sensitivity.
   9131..9155    -  protein_bind   attB2: mutant version of attB; recombination site for the Gateway® BP reaction BP Clonase™
   9159..9239    +  CDS            HBB (fragment): HBB_PONPY - Experimental evidence at transcript level: Swiss-Prot protein existence level 2. Involved in oxygen transport from the lung to the various peripheral tissues. From Pongo pygmaeus (Bornean orangutan).
   9310..9365    +  polyA_signal   β-globin poly(A) signal: rabbit β-globin polyadenylation signal (Gil and Proudfoot, 1987)
   9748..9770    -  protein_bind   lac operator (fragment): The lac repressor binds to the lac operator to inhibit transcription in E. coli. This inhibition can be relieved by adding lactose or isopropyl-β-D-thiogalactopyranoside (IPTG). lac repressor encoded by lacI
   9774..9804    -  promoter       lac promoter: promoter for the E. coli lac operon
   9819..9840    -  protein_bind   CAP binding site: CAP binding activates transcription in the presence of cAMP. E. coli catabolite activator protein
   9853..9892    -  CDS            lacI (fragment): lac repressor; lacI; The lac repressor binds to the lac operator to inhibit transcription in E. coli. This inhibition can be relieved by adding lactose or isopropyl-β-D-thiogalactopyranoside (IPTG).
  10065..10874   +  CDS            KanR: aminoglycoside phosphotransferase; aph(3')-Ia; confers resistance to kanamycin in bacteria or G418 (Geneticin®) in eukaryotes
