[The description below was written by a language model from this plasmid's Addgene catalogue record and pLannotate feature annotations shown in this document.]
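Description:
LSB-hsa-miR-488-5p is a mammalian expression and synthetic-biology plasmid of about 11 kb, built on the Low Sensor Backbone (LSB), that reports the activity of the human microRNA miR-488-5p by two-colour fluorescence. It replicates in E. coli from a high-copy ColE1/pUC-type origin and carries both a β-lactamase gene and an aph(3')-Ia kanamycin resistance gene, so it is selected with ampicillin and kanamycin together. A small lac promoter/operator remnant from the cloning backbone is also present.

The payload consists of two parallel transcription units of the same design. Each has an EF-1α core promoter with EF-1α intron A, a fluorescent protein coding sequence flanked by Gateway attB scars (attB4, attB1, attB2), and a rabbit β-globin 3' region with its polyadenylation signal. One unit expresses the red protein mKate2 and, according to the catalogue entry, carries the hsa-miR-488-5p target in its 3' UTR. That target is not annotated separately in the feature table, but it would fall in the gap between the mKate2 cassette's attB2 site and the β-globin sequence. The other unit expresses EBFP2 without a target and serves as an internal reference for transfection and expression level. When miR-488-5p is active in a cell, it represses mKate2, so the mKate2-to-EBFP2 ratio gives a normalised measure of miRNA activity.

A puromycin N-acetyltransferase gene with its own β-globin poly(A) signal allows selection in mammalian cells, although no promoter for it is annotated in the table. The depositor notes that the repeated poly(A) elements make the plasmid inherently unstable. The physical plasmid also differs from the deposited sequence by short insertions flanking the puromycin coding region, which reportedly do not impair selection.
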