Addgene plasmid #103558: LSB-hsa-miR-488-5p
Purpose: Used to sense miRNA activity using fluorescence based tools. hsa-miR-488-5p target in 3' UTR of of mKate. miRNA activity can be measured by the repression of mKate2 relative to EBFP2 fluorescent proteins . Plasmid is inherently unstable; please see Depositor Comments
Depositing lab: Ron Weiss. Depositing organization: Massachusetts Institute of Technology. Publication: A mixed antagonistic/synergistic miRNA repression model enables accurate predictions of multi-input miRNA sensor activity. Gam JJ, Babb J, Weiss R. Nat Commun. 2018 Jun 22;9(1):2430. doi: 10.1038/s41467-018-04575-0. PubMed 29934631.
Backbone
  Vector backbone: Low Sensor Backbone (LSB)
  Vector type: Mammalian Expression, Synthetic Biology
Growth in bacteria
  Bacterial resistance: Ampicillin and Kanamycin, 100 & 50 μg/mL
  Growth temperature: 30°C
  Growth strain: NEB Stable
  Copy number: High Copy
Gene/Insert
  Gene/Insert name: hsa-miR-488-5p target
  Species: H. sapiens (human)
  Entrez Gene: MIR488 (a.k.a. MIRN488, hsa-mir-488, mir-488)
  Promoter: EF-1a
  Cloning method: Gibson Cloning
Terms and licenses: Academic/Nonprofit Terms; Industry Terms: Not Available to Industry
Depositor comments: Please note that this plasmid is inherently unstable due to a repeating poly A element. We recommend performing a diagnostic digest on multiple colonies upon receipt. The depositors would like to note the presence of several discrepancies between the depositor sequence and physical plasmid sequence. In particular, the sequences upstream and downstream of the puromycin coding region have 10 bp insertions which do not affect the ability to perform puromycin selection. The sequences for those regions within the physical plasmids are as follows: Upstream of Puro: GAATTCGACCGCCTGTCTCAAGGTGCCACC; Downstream of Puro: GCTTTGAGACTACGCGTGAATTCACTCCTC. Please contact if you are interested in this plasmid prior to placing an order.
How to cite: LSB-hsa-miR-488-5p was a gift from Ron Weiss (Addgene plasmid # 103558 ; http://n2t.net/addgene:103558 ; RRID:Addgene_103558)
