>Addgene plasmid #103558 | LSB-hsa-miR-488-5p | depositor partial sequence | sequence record 196165 | hsa-miR-488-5p target
TTGAGAGTGCCATTATCTGGG
